Addgene plasmid #166459: mEGFP-N1-YAPS127A-deltaCC
Purpose: Expresses fusion of mEGFP and YAPS127A-deltaCC (delta298-359)
Depositing lab: Shuguo Sun. Depositing organization: Huazhong University of Science & Technology. Publication: Interferon-gamma induces tumor resistance to anti-PD-1 immunotherapy by promoting YAP phase separation. Yu M, Peng Z, Qin M, Liu Y, Wang J, Zhang C, Lin J, Dong T, Wang L, Li S, Yang Y, Xu S, Guo W, Zhang X, Shi M, Peng H, Luo X, Zhang H, Zhang L, Li Y, Yang XP, Sun S. Mol Cell. 2021 Feb 13. pii: S1097-2765(21)00010-1. doi: 10.1016/j.molcel.2021.01.010. PubMed 33606996.
Backbone
  Vector backbone: mEGFP-N1
  Vector type: Mammalian Expression
Growth in bacteria
  Bacterial resistance: Kanamycin, 50 μg/mL
  Growth temperature: 37°C
  Growth strain: DH5alpha
  Copy number: High Copy
Gene/Insert
  Gene/Insert name: mEGFP, YAPS127A-deltaCC
  Species: H. sapiens (human)
  Entrez Gene: YAP1 (a.k.a. COB1, YAP, YAP-1, YAP2, YAP65, YKI)
  Cloning method: Gibson Cloning
Terms and licenses: Academic/Nonprofit Terms; Industry Terms: Not Available to Industry
How to cite: mEGFP-N1-YAPS127A-deltaCC was a gift from Shuguo Sun (Addgene plasmid # 166459 ; http://n2t.net/addgene:166459 ; RRID:Addgene_166459)
