[The description below was written by a language model from this plasmid's Addgene catalogue record and pLannotate feature annotations shown in this document.]
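Description:
mEGFP-N1-YAPS127A-deltaCC is a mammalian expression plasmid of about 6 kb built on the mEGFP-N1 backbone, an N1-style vector in which the gene of interest sits upstream of the fluorescent protein so that the tag ends up at the C-terminus. It is maintained in E. coli at high copy through a ColE1/pUC-type origin and selected with kanamycin. The resistance cassette is the dual-purpose NeoR/KanR (Tn5 aminoglycoside phosphotransferase) gene, driven by a bacterial bla promoter and by the SV40 enhancer/early promoter and terminated by the HSV TK polyadenylation signal, so the same marker can also support G418 selection in mammalian cells. An f1 origin is present as well. Short annotated matches to ble, the bGH poly(A) signal and SV40 large T antigen appear to be fragmentary backbone remnants rather than functional parts.

The payload is a human YAP1 coding sequence, inserted by Gibson cloning downstream of the CMV immediate early enhancer and promoter and followed by mEGFP, the A206K monomeric variant of enhanced GFP, with an SV40 poly(A) signal ending the transcription unit. According to the record, the YAP portion carries the S127A substitution and a deletion of residues 298–359, which removes the coiled-coil (CC) region. S127 is generally known as a LATS kinase phosphorylation site that promotes cytoplasmic retention of YAP, so the alanine mutant is commonly used as a nuclear, constitutively active form. The associated study concerns YAP phase separation in tumour resistance to anti-PD-1 immunotherapy. This suggests the construct serves as a domain-deletion control for imaging how the coiled-coil region contributes to YAP localisation or condensate formation in transfected cells, although the record does not state this explicitly.
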