Features (pLannotate 1.2.2; 16 found; start..end, strand, type, name):
      1..304     +  enhancer       CMV enhancer: human cytomegalovirus immediate early enhancer
    305..508     +  promoter       CMV promoter: human cytomegalovirus (CMV) immediate early promoter
    531..574     +  misc_feature   MCS (fragment): multiple cloning site
    575..1900    +  CDS            YAP1 (fragment): YAP1_HUMAN - Also known as YAP65. Experimental evidence at protein level: Swiss-Prot protein existence level 1. [Isoform 3]: Activates the C-terminal fragment (CTF) of ERBB4 (isoform 3). From Homo sapiens (Human).
   1931..2650    +  CDS            mEGFP: enhanced GFP with monomerizing A206K mutation (Zacharias et al., 2002) mammalian codon-optimized
   2667..2750    +  CDS            large T antigen (fragment): large T antigen from SV40 (simian virus 40)
   2773..2894    +  polyA_signal   SV40 poly(A) signal: SV40 polyadenylation signal
   2928..3356    -  rep_origin     f1 ori (sequence partly withheld): f1 bacteriophage origin of replication; arrow indicates direction of (+) strand synthesis
   3383..3487    +  promoter       AmpR promoter: bla
   3489..3846    +  promoter       SV40 promoter: SV40 enhancer and early promoter
   3881..4675    +  CDS            NeoR/KanR: aminoglycoside phosphotransferase from Tn5; aph(3')-II (or nptII); confers resistance to neomycin, kanamycin, and G418 (Geneticin®)
   4696..4848    +  CDS            ble (fragment): BLE_KLEPN - Experimental evidence at protein level: Swiss-Prot protein existence level 1. Binding protein with a strong affinity to the bleomycin family of antibiotics. Binds to CL990; an antimitotic-antibiotic compound. From Klebsiella pneumoniae.
   4907..4954    +  polyA_signal   HSV TK poly(A) signal: herpes simplex virus thymidine kinase polyadenylation signal (Cole and Stacy, 1985)
   5045..5061    -  polyA_signal   bGH poly(A) signal (fragment): bovine growth hormone polyadenylation signal
   5283..5871    +  rep_origin     ori: high-copy-number ColE1/pMB1/pBR322/pUC origin of replication
   5986..6045    +  enhancer       CMV enhancer (fragment): human cytomegalovirus immediate early enhancer
>Addgene plasmid #166459 | mEGFP-N1-YAPS127A-deltaCC | addgene full sequence | sequence record 330036 | Addgene NGS Result
CGTTACATAACTTACGGTAAATGGCCCGCCTGGCTGACCGCCCAACGACCCCCGCCCATTGACGTCAATA
ATGACGTATGTTCCCATAGTAACGCCAATAGGGACTTTCCATTGACGTCAATGGGTGGAGTATTTACGGT
AAACTGCCCACTTGGCAGTACATCAAGTGTATCATATGCCAAGTACGCCCCCTATTGACGTCAATGACGG
TAAATGGCCCGCCTGGCATTATGCCCAGTACATGACCTTATGGGACTTTCCTACTTGGCAGTACATCTAC
GTATTAGTCATCGCTATTACCATGGTGATGCGGTTTTGGCAGTACATCAATGGGCGTGGATAGCGGTTTG
ACTCACGGGGATTTCCAAGTCTCCACCCCATTGACGTCAATGGGAGTTTGTTTTGGCACCAAAATCAACG
GGACTTTCCAAAATGTCGTAACAACTCCGCCCCATTGACGCAAATGGGCGGTAGGCGTGTACGGTGGGAG
GTCTATATAAGCAGAGCTGGTTTAGTGAACCGTCAGATCCGCTAGCGCTACCGGACTCAGATCTCGAGCT
CAAGCTTCGAATTCATGGACCCCGGGCAGCAGCCGCCGCCTCAACCGGCCCCCCAGGGCCAAGGGCAGCC
GCCTTCGCAGCCCCCGCAGGGGCAGGGCCCGCCGTCCGGACCCGGGCAACCGGCACCCGCGGCGACCCAG
GCGGCGCCGCAGGCACCCCCCGCCGGGCATCAGATCGTGCACGTCCGCGGGGACTCGGAGACCGACCTGG
AGGCGCTCTTCAACGCCGTCATGAACCCCAAGACGGCCAACGTGCCCCAGACCGTGCCCATGAGGCTCCG
GAAGCTGCCCGACTCCTTCTTCAAGCCGCCGGAGCCCAAATCCCACTCCCGACAGGCCAGTACTGATGCA
GGCACTGCAGGAGCCCTGACTCCACAGCATGTTCGAGCTCATGCCTCTCCAGCTTCTCTGCAGTTGGGAG
CTGTTTCTCCTGGGACACTGACCCCCACTGGAGTAGTCTCTGGCCCAGCAGCTACACCCACAGCTCAGCA
TCTTCGACAGTCTTCTTTTGAGATACCTGATGATGTACCTCTGCCAGCAGGTTGGGAGATGGCAAAGACA
TCTTCTGGTCAGAGATACTTCTTAAATCACATCGATCAGACAACAACATGGCAGGACCCCAGGAAGGCCA
TGCTGTCCCAGATGAACGTCACAGCCCCCACCAGTCCACCAGTGCAGCAGAATATGATGAACTCGGCTTC
AGGTCCTCTTCCTGATGGATGGGAACAAGCCATGACTCAGGATGGAGAAATTTACTATATAAACCATAAG
AACAAGACCACCTCTTGGCTAGACCCAAGGCTTGACCCTCGTTTTGCCATGAACCAGAGAATCAGTCAGA
GTGCTCCAGTGAAACAGCCACCACCCCTGGCTCCCCAGAGCCCACAGGGAGGCGTCATGGGTGGCGGGAC
TCAAAATCCAGTGTCTTCTCCCGGGATGTCTCAGGAATTGAGAACAATGACGACCAATAGCTCAGATCCT
TTCCTTAACAGTGGCACCTATCACTCTCGAGATGAGAGTACAGACAGTGGACTAAGCATGAGCAGCTACA
GTGTCCCTCGAACCCCAGATGACTTCCTGAACAGTGTGGATGAGATGGATACAGGTGATACTATCAACCA
AAGCACCCTGCCCTCACAGCAGAACCGTTTCCCAGACTACCTTGAAGCCATTCCTGGGACAAATGTGGAC
CTTGGAACACTGGAAGGAGATGGAATGAACATAGAAGGAGAGGAGCTGATGCCAAGTCTGCAGGAAGCTT
TGAGTTCTGACATCCTTAATGACATGGAGTCTGTTTTGGCTGCCACCAAGCTAGATAAAGAAAGCTTTCT
TACATGGTTAGGTGGAGGCGGGTCTCCACCGGTCGCCACCATGGTGAGCAAGGGCGAGGAGCTGTTCACC
GGGGTGGTGCCCATCCTGGTCGAGCTGGACGGCGACGTAAACGGCCACAAGTTCAGCGTGTCCGGCGAGG
GCGAGGGCGATGCCACCTACGGCAAGCTGACCCTGAAGTTCATCTGCACCACCGGCAAGCTGCCCGTGCC
CTGGCCCACCCTCGTGACCACCCTGACCTACGGCGTGCAGTGCTTCAGCCGCTACCCCGACCACATGAAG
CAGCACGACTTCTTCAAGTCCGCCATGCCCGAAGGCTACGTCCAGGAGCGCACCATCTTCTTCAAGGACG
ACGGCAACTACAAGACCCGCGCCGAGGTGAAGTTCGAGGGCGACACCCTGGTGAACCGCATCGAGCTGAA
GGGCATCGACTTCAAGGAGGACGGCAACATCCTGGGGCACAAGCTGGAGTACAACTACAACAGCCACAAC
GTCTATATCATGGCCGACAAGCAGAAGAACGGCATCAAGGTGAACTTCAAGATCCGCCACAACATCGAGG
ACGGCAGCGTGCAGCTCGCCGACCACTACCAGCAGAACACCCCCATCGGCGACGGCCCCGTGCTGCTGCC
CGACAACCACTACCTGAGCACCCAGTCCAAGCTGAGCAAAGACCCCAACGAGAAGCGCGATCACATGGTC
CTGCTGGAGTTCGTGACCGCCGCCGGGATCACTCTCGGCATGGACGAGCTGTACAAGTAAAGCGGCCGCG
ACTCTAGATCATAATCAGCCATACCACATTTGTAGAGGTTTTACTTGCTTTAAAAAACCTCCCACACCTC
CCCCTGAACCTGAAACATAAAATGAATGCAATTGTTGTTGTTAACTTGTTTATTGCAGCTTATAATGGTT
ACAAATAAAGCAATAGCATCACAAATTTCACAAATAAAGCATTTTTTTCACTGCATTCTAGTTGTGGTTT
GTCCAAACTCATCAATGTATCTTAAGGCGTAAATTGTAAGCGTTAATATTTTGTTAAAATTCGCGTTAAA
TTTTTGTTAAATCAGCTCATTTTTTAACCAATAGGCCGAAATCGGCAAAATCCCTTATAAATCAAAAGAA
TAGACCGAGATAGGGT
[37 nt withheld, positions 3027-3063]
AAAGAACGTGGACTCCAACGTCAAAGG
[49 nt withheld, positions 3091-3139]
T
[91 nt withheld, positions 3141-3231]
G
[124 nt withheld, positions 3233-3356]
CAGGTGGCACTTTTCGGGGAAATGTGCGCGGAACCCCTATTTGTTTATTTTTCTAAATACATTCAAATAT
GTATCCGCTCATGAGACAATAACCCTGATAAATGCTTCAATAATATTGAAAAAGGAAGAGTCCTGAGGCG
GAAAGAACCAGCTGTGGAATGTGTGTCAGTTAGGGTGTGGAAAGTCCCCAGGCTCCCCAGCAGGCAGAAG
TATGCAAAGCATGCATCTCAATTAGTCAGCAACCAGGTGTGGAAAGTCCCCAGGCTCCCCAGCAGGCAGA
AGTATGCAAAGCATGCATCTCAATTAGTCAGCAACCATAGTCCCGCCCCTAACTCCGCCCATCCCGCCCC
TAACTCCGCCCAGTTCCGCCCATTCTCCGCCCCATGGCTGACTAATTTTTTTTATTTATGCAGAGGCCGA
GGCCGCCTCGGCCTCTGAGCTATTCCAGAAGTAGTGAGGAGGCTTTTTTGGAGGCCTAGGCTTTTGCAAA
GATCGATCAAGAGACAGGATGAGGATCGTTTCGCATGATTGAACAAGATGGATTGCACGCAGGTTCTCCG
GCCGCTTGGGTGGAGAGGCTATTCGGCTATGACTGGGCACAACAGACAATCGGCTGCTCTGATGCCGCCG
TGTTCCGGCTGTCAGCGCAGGGGCGCCCGGTTCTTTTTGTCAAGACCGACCTGTCCGGTGCCCTGAATGA
ACTGCAAGACGAGGCAGCGCGGCTATCGTGGCTGGCCACGACGGGCGTTCCTTGCGCAGCTGTGCTCGAC
GTTGTCACTGAAGCGGGAAGGGACTGGCTGCTATTGGGCGAAGTGCCGGGGCAGGATCTCCTGTCATCTC
ACCTTGCTCCTGCCGAGAAAGTATCCATCATGGCTGATGCAATGCGGCGGCTGCATACGCTTGATCCGGC
TACCTGCCCATTCGACCACCAAGCGAAACATCGCATCGAGCGAGCACGTACTCGGATGGAAGCCGGTCTT
GTCGATCAGGATGATCTGGACGAAGAGCATCAGGGGCTCGCGCCAGCCGAACTGTTCGCCAGGCTCAAGG
CGAGCATGCCCGACGGCGAGGATCTCGTCGTGACCCATGGCGATGCCTGCTTGCCGAATATCATGGTGGA
AAATGGCCGCTTTTCTGGATTCATCGACTGTGGCCGGCTGGGTGTGGCGGACCGCTATCAGGACATAGCG
TTGGCTACCCGTGATATTGCTGAAGAGCTTGGCGGCGAATGGGCTGACCGCTTCCTCGTGCTTTACGGTA
TCGCCGCTCCCGATTCGCAGCGCATCGCCTTCTATCGCCTTCTTGACGAGTTCTTCTGAGCGGGACTCTG
GGGTTCGAAATGACCGACCAAGCGACGCCCAACCTGCCATCACGAGATTTCGATTCCACCGCCGCCTTCT
ATGAAAGGTTGGGCTTCGGAATCGTTTTCCGGGACGCCGGCTGGATGATCCTCCAGCGCGGGGATCTCAT
GCTGGAGTTCTTCGCCCACCCTAGGGGGAGGCTAACTGAAACACGGAAGGAGACAATACCGGAAGGAACC
CGCGCTATGACGGCAATAAAAAGACAGAATAAAACGCACGGTGTTGGGTCGTTTGTTCATAAACGCGGGG
TTCGGTCCCAGGGCTGGCACTCTGTCGATACCCCACCGAGACCCCATTGGGGCCAATACGCCCGCGTTTC
TTCCTTTTCCCCACCCCACCCCCCAAGTTCGGGTGAAGGCCCAGGGCTCGCAGCCAACGTCGGGGCGGCA
GGCCCTGCCATAGCCTCAGGTTACTCATATATACTTTAGATTGATTTAAAACTTCATTTTTAATTTAAAA
GGATCTAGGTGAAGATCCTTTTTGATAATCTCATGACCAAAATCCCTTAACGTGAGTTTTCGTTCCACTG
AGCGTCAGACCCCGTAGAAAAGATCAAAGGATCTTCTTGAGATCCTTTTTTTCTGCGCGTAATCTGCTGC
TTGCAAACAAAAAAACCACCGCTACCAGCGGTGGTTTGTTTGCCGGATCAAGAGCTACCAACTCTTTTTC
CGAAGGTAACTGGCTTCAGCAGAGCGCAGATACCAAATACTGTTCTTCTAGTGTAGCCGTAGTTAGGCCA
CCACTTCAAGAACTCTGTAGCACCGCCTACATACCTCGCTCTGCTAATCCTGTTACCAGTGGCTGCTGCC
AGTGGCGATAAGTCGTGTCTTACCGGGTTGGACTCAAGACGATAGTTACCGGATAAGGCGCAGCGGTCGG
GCTGAACGGGGGGTTCGTGCACACAGCCCAGCTTGGAGCGAACGACCTACACCGAACTGAGATACCTACA
GCGTGAGCTATGAGAAAGCGCCACGCTTCCCGAAGGGAGAAAGGCGGACAGGTATCCGGTAAGCGGCAGG
GTCGGAACAGGAGAGCGCACGAGGGAGCTTCCAGGGGGAAACGCCTGGTATCTTTATAGTCCTGTCGGGT
TTCGCCACCTCTGACTTGAGCGTCGATTTTTGTGATGCTCGTCAGGGGGGCGGAGCCTATGGAAAAACGC
CAGCAACGCGGCCTTTTTACGGTTCCTGGCCTTTTGCTGGCCTTTTGCTCACATGTTCTTTCCTGCGTTA
TCCCCTGATTCTGTGGATAACCGTATTACCGCCATGCATTAGTTATTAATAGTAATCAATTACGGGGTCA
TTAGTTCATAGCCCATATATGGAGTTCCG
